Addgene plasmid #158335: pLKO_S.C.AU1_NGFR
Purpose: Protein Barcode (Pro-Code) for vector/cell tracking. Contains U6 trRNA cassette for sgRNA cloning. Enables phenotypic CRISPR screens at a single cell resolution (using cytometry).
Depositing lab: Brian Brown. Depositing organization: Icahn School of Medicine at Mount Sinai. Publication: Protein Barcodes Enable High-Dimensional Single-Cell CRISPR Screens. Wroblewska A, Dhainaut M, Ben-Zvi B, Rose SA, Park ES, Amir ED, Bektesevic A, Baccarini A, Merad M, Rahman AH, Brown BD. Cell. 2018 Nov 1;175(4):1141-1155.e16. doi: 10.1016/j.cell.2018.09.022. Epub 2018 Oct 18. PubMed 30343902.
Backbone
  Vector backbone: pLKO
  Backbone size w/o insert (bp): 9000
  Vector type: Lentiviral, CRISPR
Growth in bacteria
  Bacterial resistance: Ampicillin, 100 μg/mL
  Growth temperature: 37°C
  Growth strain: NEB Stable
  Copy number: High Copy
Gene/Insert
  Gene/Insert name: Pro-Code Tagged human dNGFR
  Species: H. sapiens (human)
  Insert size (bp): 1000
  Mutation: Truncation of the signaling domain
  Entrez Gene: NGFR (a.k.a. CD271, Gp80-LNGFR, TNFRSF16, p75(NTR), p75NTR)
  Promoter: EF1a
  Tag / fusion protein: S.C.AU1 (N terminal on insert)
  Cloning method: Restriction Enzyme; 5′ cloning site Unknown (unknown if destroyed)
  Sequencing primers: 5′ cctttttgagtttggatcttggttcat
Terms and licenses: Academic/Nonprofit Terms; Industry Terms: Not Available to Industry
How to cite: pLKO_S.C.AU1_NGFR was a gift from Brian Brown (Addgene plasmid # 158335 ; http://n2t.net/addgene:158335 ; RRID:Addgene_158335)
