[The description below was written by a language model from this plasmid's Addgene catalogue record and pLannotate feature annotations shown in this document.]
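Description:
pLKO_S.C.AU1_NGFR is a lentiviral CRISPR vector on the pLKO backbone that pairs a guide RNA cloning cassette with a protein barcode ("Pro-Code") for tracking transduced cells. It is propagated in E. coli as a high-copy plasmid through a ColE1/pUC-type origin with ampicillin selection. The backbone also carries an f1 origin, an SV40 origin and poly(A) signal, and remnants of lac and T7/T3 cloning elements. The viral portion has a third-generation layout. An RSV promoter drives a truncated HIV-1 5' LTR, followed by the Ψ packaging signal with a partial gag sequence, the Rev response element for Rev-dependent export of the genomic RNA, and a cPPT/CTS. The second truncated LTR downstream closes the transfer cassette.

Two expression units sit between the LTRs. A human U6 RNA polymerase III promoter lies immediately upstream of the S. pyogenes Cas9 guide RNA scaffold, which leaves a site for inserting an sgRNA spacer. No Cas9 coding sequence is annotated, so the nuclease would have to be supplied separately. Downstream, the EF-1α promoter drives human NGFR truncated to remove its signaling domain (dNGFR), followed by a WPRE to boost transcript expression. The receptor is fused at its N terminus to the tag combination recorded as S.C.AU1. The individual epitopes are not annotated in the feature table.

The truncated NGFR serves as the carrier for this particular tag combination, which acts as a protein-level barcode readable by cytometry. Linking a distinct Pro-Code to each sgRNA allows pooled, phenotypic CRISPR screens to be resolved at single-cell resolution. The record lists no mammalian drug selection marker.
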