Features (pLannotate 1.2.2; 29 found; start..end, strand, type, name):
    882..907     +  misc_feature   MCS (fragment): multiple cloning site
    920..1882    +  CDS            NGFR (fragment): TNR16_HUMAN - Also known as TNFRSF16. Experimental evidence at protein level: Swiss-Prot protein existence level 1. Low affinity receptor which can bind to NGF, BDNF, NTF3, and NTF4. Forms a heterodimeric receptor with SORCS2 that binds the precursor forms of NGF, BDNF and NTF3 with high affinity, and has much lower affinity for mature NGF and BDNF (PubMed:24908487). Plays an important role in differentiation and survival of specific neuronal populations during development (By similarity). Can mediate cell survival as well as cell death of neural cells. Plays a role in the inactivation of RHOA
   1913..2501    +  misc_feature   WPRE: woodchuck hepatitis virus posttranscriptional regulatory element
   2506..2643    +  CDS            nef (fragment): NEF_HV1LA - Experimental evidence at protein level: Swiss-Prot protein existence level 1. Extracellular Nef protein targets CD4(+) T-lymphocytes for apoptosis by interacting with CXCR4 surface receptors. From Human immunodeficiency virus type 1 group M subtype B (isolate Lai) (HIV-1).
   2629..2809    +  LTR            5' LTR (truncated): truncated 5' long terminal repeat (LTR) from HIV-1
   2881..3002    +  polyA_signal   SV40 poly(A) signal: SV40 polyadenylation signal
   3042..3177    +  rep_origin     SV40 ori: SV40 origin of replication
   3198..3216    -  promoter       T7 promoter: promoter for bacteriophage T7 RNA polymerase
   3224..3379    +  CDS            lacZα (fragment): LacZα fragment of β-galactosidase; lacZ fragment
   3384..3812    +  rep_origin     f1 ori (sequence partly withheld): f1 bacteriophage origin of replication; arrow indicates direction of (+) strand synthesis
   3865..3969    +  promoter       AmpR promoter: bla
   3970..4830    +  CDS            AmpR: β-lactamase; bla; confers resistance to ampicillin, carbenicillin, and related antibiotics
   5001..5589    +  rep_origin     ori: high-copy-number ColE1/pMB1/pBR322/pUC origin of replication
   5772..5864    +  CDS            lacI (fragment): lac repressor; lacI; The lac repressor binds to the lac operator to inhibit transcription in E. coli. This inhibition can be relieved by adding lactose or isopropyl-β-D-thiogalactopyranoside (IPTG).
   5877..5898    +  protein_bind   CAP binding site: CAP binding activates transcription in the presence of cAMP. E. coli catabolite activator protein
   5913..5943    +  promoter       lac promoter: promoter for the E. coli lac operon
   5951..5967    +  protein_bind   lac operator: The lac repressor binds to the lac operator to inhibit transcription in E. coli. This inhibition can be relieved by adding lactose or isopropyl-β-D-thiogalactopyranoside (IPTG). lac repressor encoded by lacI
   6012..6030    +  promoter       T3 promoter: promoter for bacteriophage T3 RNA polymerase
   6058..6284    +  promoter       RSV promoter: Rous sarcoma virus enhancer/promoter
   6285..6465    +  LTR            5' LTR (truncated): truncated 5' long terminal repeat (LTR) from HIV-1
   6512..6637    +  misc_feature   HIV-1 Ψ: packaging signal of human immunodeficiency virus type 1
   6621..6984    +  CDS            HIV-1 gag (fragment): gag protein from human immunodeficiency virus 1; gag
   7130..7363    +  misc_feature   RRE: The Rev response element (RRE) of HIV-1 allows for Rev-dependent mRNA export from the nucleus to the cytoplasm.
   7740..7840    +  CDS            Rev (fragment): human immunodeficiency virus 1 (HIV-1) Rev protein; rev; enhances nuclear export of unspliced and incompletely spliced viral mRNAs
   7890..8130    +  promoter       U6 promoter: RNA polymerase III promoter for human U6 snRNA
   8157..8232    +  misc_RNA       gRNA scaffold: guide RNA scaffold for the Streptococcus pyogenes CRISPR/Cas9 system
   8280..8397    +  misc_feature   cPPT/CTS: central polypurine tract and central termination sequence of HIV-1
   8464..8530    +  CDS            small t antigen (fragment): SV40 (simian virus 40) small t antigen
   8537..865     +  promoter       EF-1α promoter (across the origin): strong constitutive promoter for human elongation factor EF-1α
>Addgene plasmid #158335 | pLKO_S.C.AU1_NGFR | addgene full sequence | sequence record 330491 | Addgene NGS Result
GCAGTACGTGATTCTTGATCCCGAGCTTCGGGTTGGAAGTGGGTGGGAGAGTTCGAGGCCTTGCGCTTAA
GGAGCCCCTTCGCCTCGTGCTTGAGTTGAGGCCTGGCCTGGGCGCTGGGGCCGCCGCGTGCGAATCTGGT
GGCACCTTCGCGCCTGTCTCGCTGCTTTCGATAAGTCTCTAGCCATTTAAAATTTTTGATGACCTGCTGC
GACGCTTTTTTTCTGGCAAGATAGTCTTGTAAATGCGGGCCAAGATCTGCACACTGGTATTTCGGTTTTT
GGGGCCGCGGGCGGCGACGGGGCCCGTGCGTCCCAGCGCACATGTTCGGCGAGGCGGGGCCTGCGAGCGC
GGCCACCGAGAATCGGACGGGGGTAGTCTCAAGCTGGCCGGCCTGCTCTGGTGCCTGGCCTCGCGCCGCC
GTGTATCGCCCCGCCCTGGGCGGCAAGGCTGGCCCGGTCGGCACCAGTTGCGTGAGCGGAAAGATGGCCG
CTTCCCGGCCCTGCTGCAGGGAGCTCAAAATGGAGGACGCGGCGCTCGGGAGAGCGGGCGGGTGAGTCAC
CCACACAAAGGAAAAGGGCCTTTCCGTCCTCAGCCGTCGCTTCATGTGACTCCACGGAGTACCGGGCGCC
GTCCAGGCACCTCGATTAGTTCTCGAGCTTTTGGAGTACGTCGTCTTTAGGTTGGGGGGAGGGGTTTTAT
GCGATGGAGTTTCCCCACACTGAGTGGGTGGAGACTGAAGTTAGGCCAGCTTGGCACTTGATGTAATTCT
CCTTGGAATTTGCCCTTTTTGAGTTTGGATCTTGGTTCATTCTCAAGCCTCAGACAGTGGTTCAAAGTTT
TTTTCTTCCATTTCAGGTGTCGTGAGGAATTCTGCAGTCGATCGACGGTACCGCGGGCCCGGGATCCACG
GTCGCCACCATGGGGGCAGGTGCCACCGGCCGCGCCATGGACGGGCCGCGCCTGCTGCTGTTGCTGCTTC
TGGGGGTGTCCCTTGGAGGTGCCAAGGAGGCATGCAAGGAGACCGCCGCCGCCAAGTTCGAGAGGCAGCA
CATGGACAGCGGAGGAGGCGGGGGAGGGGAGGACCAGGTGGACCCCAGGCTGATCGACGGCAAGGGAGGA
GGCGGGGGAGGGGACACCTATCGGTACATTCCCACAGGCCTGTACACACACAGCGGTGAGTGCTGCAAAG
CCTGCAACCTGGGCGAGGGTGTGGCCCAGCCTTGTGGAGCCAACCAGACCGTGTGTGAGCCCTGCCTGGA
CAGCGTGACGTTCTCCGACGTGGTGAGCGCGACCGAGCCGTGCAAGCCGTGCACCGAGTGCGTGGGGCTC
CAGAGCATGTCGGCGCCGTGCGTGGAGGCCGACGACGCCGTGTGCCGCTGCGCCTACGGCTACTACCAGG
ATGAGACGACTGGGCGCTGCGAGGCGTGCCGCGTGTGCGAGGCGGGCTCGGGCCTCGTGTTCTCCTGCCA
GGACAAGCAGAACACCGTGTGCGAGGAGTGCCCCGACGGCACGTATTCCGACGAGGCCAACCACGTGGAC
CCGTGCCTGCCCTGCACCGTGTGCGAGGACACCGAGCGCCAGCTCCGCGAGTGCACACGCTGGGCCGACG
CCGAGTGCGAGGAGATCCCTGGCCGTTGGATTACACGGTCCACACCCCCAGAGGGCTCGGACAGCACAGC
CCCCAGCACCCAGGAGCCTGAGGCACCTCCAGAACAAGACCTCATAGCCAGCACGGTGGCAGGTGTGGTG
ACCACAGTGATGGGCAGCTCCCAGCCCGTGGTGACCCGAGGCACCACCGACAACCTCATCCCTGTCTATT
GCTCCATCCTGGCTGCTGTGGTTGTGGGCCTTGTGGCCTACATAGCCTTCAAGAGGTGGAACAGGGGTAT
CCTCTAGAGCGGCCGCGTCGACAATCAACCTCTGGATTACAAAATTTGTGAAAGATTGACTGGTATTCTT
AACTATGTTGCTCCTTTTACGCTATGTGGATACGCTGCTTTAATGCCTTTGTATCATGCTATTGCTTCCC
GTATGGCTTTCATTTTCTCCTCCTTGTATAAATCCTGGTTGCTGTCTCTTTATGAGGAGTTGTGGCCCGT
TGTCAGGCAACGTGGCGTGGTGTGCACTGTGTTTGCTGACGCAACCCCCACTGGTTGGGGCATTGCCACC
ACCTGTCAGCTCCTTTCCGGGACTTTCGCTTTCCCCCTCCCTATTGCCACGGCGGAACTCATCGCCGCCT
GCCTTGCCCGCTGCTGGACAGGGGCTCGGCTGTTGGGCACTGACAATTCCGTGGTGTTGTCGGGGAAGCT
GACGTCCTTTCCATGGCTGCTCGCCTGTGTTGCCACCTGGATTCTGCGCGGGACGTCCTTCTGCTACGTC
CCTTCGGCCCTCAATCCAGCGGACCTTCCTTCCCGCGGCCTGCTGCCGGCTCTGCGGCCTCTTCCGCATC
TTCGCCTTCGCCCTCAGACGAGTCGGATCTCCCTTTGGGCCGCCTCCCCGCCTGGGTACCTTTAAGACCA
ATGACTTACAAGGCAGCTGTAGATCTTAGCCACTTTTTAAAAGAAAAGGGGGGACTGGAAGGGCTAATTC
ACTCCCAACGAAGATAAGATCTGCTTTTTGCTTGTACTGGGTCTCTCTGGTTAGACCAGATCTGAGCCTG
GGAGCTCTCTGGCTAACTAGGGAACCCACTGCTTAAGCCTCAATAAAGCTTGCCTTGAGTGCTTCAAGTA
GTGTGTGCCCGTCTGTTGTGTGACTCTGGTAACTAGAGATCCCTCAGACCCTTTTAGTCAGTGTGGAAAA
TCTCTAGCAGTAGTAGTTCATGTCATCTTATTATTCAGTATTTATAACTTGCAAAGAAATGAATATCAGA
GAGTGAGAGGAACTTGTTTATTGCAGCTTATAATGGTTACAAATAAAGCAATAGCATCACAAATTTCACA
AATAAAGCATTTTTTTCACTGCATTCTAGTTGTGGTTTGTCCAAACTCATCAATGTATCTTATCATGTCT
GGCTCTAGCTATCCCGCCCCTAACTCCGCCCATCCCGCCCCTAACTCCGCCCAGTTCCGCCCATTCTCCG
CCCCATGGCTGACTAATTTTTTTTATTTATGCAGAGGCCGAGGCCGCCTCGGCCTCTGAGCTATTCCAGA
AGTAGTGAGGAGGCTTTTTTGGAGGCCTAGGGACGTACCCAATTCGCCCTATAGTGAGTCGTATTACGCG
CGCTCACTGGCCGTCGTTTTACAACGTCGTGACTGGGAAAACCCTGGCGTTACCCAACTTAATCGCCTTG
CAGCACATCCCCCTTTCGCCAGCTGGCGTAATAGCGAAGAGGCCCGCACCGATCGCCCTTCCCAACAGTT
GCGCAGCCTGAATGGCGAATGGG
[124 nt withheld, positions 3384-3507]
C
[91 nt withheld, positions 3509-3599]
A
[49 nt withheld, positions 3601-3649]
CCTTTGACGTTGGAGTCCACGTTCTTT
[37 nt withheld, positions 3677-3713]
ACCCTATCTCGGTCTATTCTTTTGATTTATAAGGGATTTTGCCGATTTCGGCCTATTGGTTAAAAAATGA
GCTGATTTAACAAAAATTTAACGCGAATTTTAACAAAATATTAACGCTTACAATTTAGGTGGCACTTTTC
GGGGAAATGTGCGCGGAACCCCTATTTGTTTATTTTTCTAAATACATTCAAATATGTATCCGCTCATGAG
ACAATAACCCTGATAAATGCTTCAATAATATTGAAAAAGGAAGAGTATGAGTATTCAACATTTCCGTGTC
GCCCTTATTCCCTTTTTTGCGGCATTTTGCCTTCCTGTTTTTGCTCACCCAGAAACGCTGGTGAAAGTAA
AAGATGCTGAAGATCAGTTGGGTGCACGAGTGGGTTACATCGAACTGGATCTCAACAGCGGTAAGATCCT
TGAGAGTTTTCGCCCCGAAGAACGTTTTCCAATGATGAGCACTTTTAAAGTTCTGCTATGTGGCGCGGTA
TTATCCCGTATTGACGCCGGGCAAGAGCAACTCGGTCGCCGCATACACTATTCTCAGAATGACTTGGTTG
AGTACTCACCAGTCACAGAAAAGCATCTTACGGATGGCATGACAGTAAGAGAATTATGCAGTGCTGCCAT
AACCATGAGTGATAACACTGCGGCCAACTTACTTCTGACAACGATCGGAGGACCGAAGGAGCTAACCGCT
TTTTTGCACAACATGGGGGATCATGTAACTCGCCTTGATCGTTGGGAACCGGAGCTGAATGAAGCCATAC
CAAACGACGAGCGTGACACCACGATGCCTGTAGCAATGGCAACAACGTTGCGCAAACTATTAACTGGCGA
ACTACTTACTCTAGCTTCCCGGCAACAATTAATAGACTGGATGGAGGCGGATAAAGTTGCAGGACCACTT
CTGCGCTCGGCCCTTCCGGCTGGCTGGTTTATTGCTGATAAATCTGGAGCCGGTGAGCGTGGGTCTCGCG
GTATCATTGCAGCACTGGGGCCAGATGGTAAGCCCTCCCGTATCGTAGTTATCTACACGACGGGGAGTCA
GGCAACTATGGATGAACGAAATAGACAGATCGCTGAGATAGGTGCCTCACTGATTAAGCATTGGTAACTG
TCAGACCAAGTTTACTCATATATACTTTAGATTGATTTAAAACTTCATTTTTAATTTAAAAGGATCTAGG
TGAAGATCCTTTTTGATAATCTCATGACCAAAATCCCTTAACGTGAGTTTTCGTTCCACTGAGCGTCAGA
CCCCGTAGAAAAGATCAAAGGATCTTCTTGAGATCCTTTTTTTCTGCGCGTAATCTGCTGCTTGCAAACA
AAAAAACCACCGCTACCAGCGGTGGTTTGTTTGCCGGATCAAGAGCTACCAACTCTTTTTCCGAAGGTAA
CTGGCTTCAGCAGAGCGCAGATACCAAATACTGTTCTTCTAGTGTAGCCGTAGTTAGGCCACCACTTCAA
GAACTCTGTAGCACCGCCTACATACCTCGCTCTGCTAATCCTGTTACCAGTGGCTGCTGCCAGTGGCGAT
AAGTCGTGTCTTACCGGGTTGGACTCAAGACGATAGTTACCGGATAAGGCGCAGCGGTCGGGCTGAACGG
GGGGTTCGTGCACACAGCCCAGCTTGGAGCGAACGACCTACACCGAACTGAGATACCTACAGCGTGAGCT
ATGAGAAAGCGCCACGCTTCCCGAAGGGAGAAAGGCGGACAGGTATCCGGTAAGCGGCAGGGTCGGAACA
GGAGAGCGCACGAGGGAGCTTCCAGGGGGAAACGCCTGGTATCTTTATAGTCCTGTCGGGTTTCGCCACC
TCTGACTTGAGCGTCGATTTTTGTGATGCTCGTCAGGGGGGCGGAGCCTATGGAAAAACGCCAGCAACGC
GGCCTTTTTACGGTTCCTGGCCTTTTGCTGGCCTTTTGCTCACATGTTCTTTCCTGCGTTATCCCCTGAT
TCTGTGGATAACCGTATTACCGCCTTTGAGTGAGCTGATACCGCTCGCCGCAGCCGAACGACCGAGCGCA
GCGAGTCAGTGAGCGAGGAAGCGGAAGAGCGCCCAATACGCAAACCGCCTCTCCCCGCGCGTTGGCCGAT
TCATTAATGCAGCTGGCACGACAGGTTTCCCGACTGGAAAGCGGGCAGTGAGCGCAACGCAATTAATGTG
AGTTAGCTCACTCATTAGGCACCCCAGGCTTTACACTTTATGCTTCCGGCTCGTATGTTGTGTGGAATTG
TGAGCGGATAACAATTTCACACAGGAAACAGCTATGACCATGATTACGCCAAGCGCGCAATTAACCCTCA
CTAAAGGGAACAAAAGCTGGAGCTGCAAGCTTAATGTAGTCTTATGCAATACTCTTGTAGTCTTGCAACA
TGGTAACGATGAGTTAGCAACATGCCTTACAAGGAGAGAAAAAGCACCGTGCATGGCGATTGGTGGAAGT
AAGGTGGTACGATCGTGCCTTATTAGGAAGGCAACAGACGGGTCTGACATGGATTGGACGAACCACTGAA
TTGCCGCATTGCAGAGATATTGTATTTAAGTGCCTAGCTCGATACATAAACGGGTCTCTCTGGTTAGACC
AGATCTGAGCCTGGGAGCTCTCTGGCTAACTAGGGAACCCACTGCTTAAGCCTCAATAAAGCTTGCCTTG
AGTGCTTCAAGTAGTGTGTGCCCGTCTGTTGTGTGACTCTGGTAACTAGAGATCCCTCAGACCCTTTTAG
TCAGTGTGGAAAATCTCTAGCAGTGGCGCCCGAACAGGGACTTGAAAGCGAAAGGGAAACCAGAGGAGCT
CTCTCGACGCAGGACTCGGCTTGCTGAAGCGCGCACGGCAAGAGGCGAGGGGCGGCGACTGGTGAGTACG
CCAAAAATTTTGACTAGCGGAGGCTAGAAGGAGAGAGATGGGTGCGAGAGCGTCAGTATTAAGCGGGGGA
GAATTAGATCGCGATGGGAAAAAATTCGGTTAAGGCCAGGGGGAAAGAAAAAATATAAATTAAAACATAT
AGTATGGGCAAGCAGGGAGCTAGAACGATTCGCAGTTAATCCTGGCCTGTTAGAAACATCAGAAGGCTGT
AGACAAATACTGGGACAGCTACAACCATCCCTTCAGACAGGATCAGAAGAACTTAGATCATTATATAATA
CAGTAGCAACCCTCTATTGTGTGCATCAAAGGATAGAGATAAAAGACACCAAGGAAGCTTTAGACAAGAT
AGAGGAAGAGCAAAACAAAAGTAAGACCACCGCACAGCAAGCGGCCGCTGATCTTCAGACCTGGAGGAGG
AGATATGAGGGACAATTGGAGAAGTGAATTATATAAATATAAAGTAGTAAAAATTGAACCATTAGGAGTA
GCACCCACCAAGGCAAAGAGAAGAGTGGTGCAGAGAGAAAAAAGAGCAGTGGGAATAGGAGCTTTGTTCC
TTGGGTTCTTGGGAGCAGCAGGAAGCACTATGGGCGCAGCGTCAATGACGCTGACGGTACAGGCCAGACA
ATTATTGTCTGGTATAGTGCAGCAGCAGAACAATTTGCTGAGGGCTATTGAGGCGCAACAGCATCTGTTG
CAACTCACAGTCTGGGGCATCAAGCAGCTCCAGGCAAGAATCCTGGCTGTGGAAAGATACCTAAAGGATC
AACAGCTCCTGGGGATTTGGGGTTGCTCTGGAAAACTCATTTGCACCACTGCTGTGCCTTGGAATGCTAG
TTGGAGTAATAAATCTCTGGAACAGATTTGGAATCACACGACCTGGATGGAGTGGGACAGAGAAATTAAC
AATTACACAAGCTTAATACACTCCTTAATTGAAGAATCGCAAAACCAGCAAGAAAAGAATGAACAAGAAT
TATTGGAATTAGATAAATGGGCAAGTTTGTGGAATTGGTTTAACATAACAAATTGGCTGTGGTATATAAA
ATTATTCATAATGATAGTAGGAGGCTTGGTAGGTTTAAGAATAGTTTTTGCTGTACTTTCTATAGTGAAT
AGAGTTAGGCAGGGATATTCACCATTATCGTTTCAGACCCACCTCCCAACCCCGAGGGGACCCGACAGGC
CCGAAGGAATAGAAGAAGAAGGTGGAGAGAGAGACAGAGACAGATCCATTCGATTAGTGAACGGATCTCG
ACGGTATCGATCACGAGACTAGTATCGAGCGGCCGCCCCCTTCACCGAGGGCCTATTTCCCATGATTCCT
TCATATTTGCATATACGATACAAGGCTGTTAGAGAGATAATTGGAATTAATTTGACTGTAAACACAAAGA
TATTAGTACAAAATACGTGACGTAGAAAGTAATAATTTCTTGGGTAGTTTGCAGTTTTAAAATTATGTTT
TAAAATGGACTATCATATGCTTACCGTAACTTGAAAGTATTTCGATTTCTTGGCTTTATATATCTTGTGG
AAAGGACGAAACACCGGGTCTTCGAGAAGACCTGTTTTAGAGCTAGAAATAGCAAGTTAAAATAAGGCTA
GTCCGTTATCAACTTGAAAAAGTGGCACCGAGTCGGTGCTTTTTTTAATTCTCGACCTCGAGACAAATGG
CAGTATTCATCCACAATTTTAAAAGAAAAGGGGGGATTGGGGGGTACAGTGCAGGGGAAAGAATAGTAGA
CATAATAGCAACAGACATACAAACTAAAGAATTACAAAAACAAATTACAAAAATTCAAAATTTTCGGGTT
TATTACAGGGACAGCAGAGATCCACTTTGGCCGCGGCTCGAGGCGATAAGCTTTGCAAAGATGGATAAAG
TTTTAAACAGAGAGGAATCTTTGCAGCTAATGGACCTTCTAGGTCTTGAAAGGAGTGGGAATTGGCTCCG
GTGCCCGTCAGTGGGCAGAGCGCACATCGCCCACAGTCCCCGAGAAGTTGGGGGGAGGGGTCGGCAATTG
AACCGGTGCCTAGAGAAGGTGGCGCGGGGTAAACTGGGAAAGTGATGTCGTGTACTGGCTCCGCCTTTTT
CCCGAGGGTGGGGGAGAACCGTATATAAGTGCAGTAGTCGCCGTGAACGTTCTTTTTCGCAACGGGTTTG
CCGCCAGAACACAGGTAAGTGCCGTGTGTGGTTCCCGCGGGCCTGGCCTCTTTACGGGTTATGGCCCTTG
CGTGCCTTGAATTACTTCCACCTGGCT
