>Addgene plasmid #158335 | pLKO_S.C.AU1_NGFR | depositor partial sequence | sequence record 305539 | Tagged NGFR
ATGGGGGCAGGTGCCACCGGCCGCGCCATGGACGGGCCGCGCCTGCTGCTGTTGCTGCTTCTGGGGGTGT
CCCTTGGAGGTGCCAAGGAGGCATGCAAGGAGACCGCCGCCGCCAAGTTCGAGAGGCAGCACATGGACAG
CGGAGGAGGCGGGGGAGGGGAGGACCAGGTGGACCCCAGGCTGATCGACGGCAAGGGAGGAGGCGGGGGA
GGGGACACCTATCGGTACATTCCCACAGGCCTGTACACACACAGCGGTGAGTGCTGCAAAGCCTGCAACC
TGGGCGAGGGTGTGGCCCAGCCTTGTGGAGCCAACCAGACCGTGTGTGAGCCCTGCCTGGACAGCGTGAC
GTTCTCCGACGTGGTGAGCGCGACCGAGCCGTGCAAGCCGTGCACCGAGTGCGTGGGGCTCCAGAGCATG
TCGGCGCCGTGCGTGGAGGCCGACGACGCCGTGTGCCGCTGCGCCTACGGCTACTACCAGGATGAGACGA
CTGGGCGCTGCGAGGCGTGCCGCGTGTGCGAGGCGGGCTCGGGCCTCGTGTTCTCCTGCCAGGACAAGCA
GAACACCGTGTGCGAGGAGTGCCCCGACGGCACGTATTCCGACGAGGCCAACCACGTGGACCCGTGCCTG
CCCTGCACCGTGTGCGAGGACACCGAGCGCCAGCTCCGCGAGTGCACACGCTGGGCCGACGCCGAGTGCG
AGGAGATCCCTGGCCGTTGGATTACACGGTCCACACCCCCAGAGGGCTCGGACAGCACAGCCCCCAGCAC
CCAGGAGCCTGAGGCACCTCCAGAACAAGACCTCATAGCCAGCACGGTGGCAGGTGTGGTGACCACAGTG
ATGGGCAGCTCCCAGCCCGTGGTGACCCGAGGCACCACCGACAACCTCATCCCTGTCTATTGCTCCATCC
TGGCTGCTGTGGTTGTGGGCCTTGTGGCCTACATAGCCTTCAAGAGGTGGAACAGGGGTATCCTCTAG
